>Addgene plasmid #98282 | pSNAP-FtnA | addgene full sequence | sequence record 181973 | Addgene NGS Results
GATCTTCTTGAGATCCTTTTTTTCTGCGCGTAATCTGCTGCTTGCAAACAAAAAAACCACCGCTACCAGC
GGTGGTTTGTTTGCCGGATCAAGAGCTACCAACTCTTTTTCCGAAGGTAACTGGCTTCAGCAGAGCGCAG
ATACCAAATACTGTTCTTCTAGTGTAGCCGTAGTTAGGCCACCACTTCAAGAACTCTGTAGCACCGCCTA
CATACCTCGCTCTGCTAATCCTGTTACCAGTGGCTGCTGCCAGTGGCGATAAGTCGTGTCTTACCGGGTT
GGACTCAAGACGATAGTTACCGGATAAGGCGCAGCGGTCGGGCTGAACGGGGGGTTCGTGCACACAGCCC
AGCTTGGAGCGAACGACCTACACCGAACTGAGATACCTACAGCGTGAGCTATGAGAAAGCGCCACGCTTC
CCGAAGGGAGAAAGGCGGACAGGTATCCGGTAAGCGGCAGGGTCGGAACAGGAGAGCGCACGAGGGAGCT
TCCAGGGGGAAACGCCTGGTATCTTTATAGTCCTGTCGGGTTTCGCCACCTCTGACTTGAGCGTCGATTT
TTGTGATGCTCGTCAGGGGGGCGGAGCCTATGGAAAAACGCCAGCAACGCGGCCTTTTTACGGTTCCTGG
CCTTTTGCTGGCCTTTTGCTCACATGTTCTTTCCTGCGTTATCCCCTGATTCTGTGGATAACCGTATTAC
CGCCATGCATTAGTTATTAATAGTAATCAATTACGGGGTCATTAGTTCATAGCCCATATATGGAGTTCCG
CGTTACATAACTTACGGTAAATGGCCCGCCTGGCTGACCGCCCAACGACCCCCGCCCATTGACGTCAATA
ATGACGTATGTTCCCATAGTAACGCCAATAGGGACTTTCCATTGACGTCAATGGGTGGAGTATTTACGGT
AAACTGCCCACTTGGCAGTACATCAAGTGTATCATATGCCAAGTACGCCCCCTATTGACGTCAATGACGG
TAAATGGCCCGCCTGGCATTATGCCCAGTACATGACCTTATGGGACTTTCCTACTTGGCAGTACATCTAC
GTATTAGTCATCGCTATTACCATGGTGATGCGGTTTTGGCAGTACATCAATGGGCGTGGATAGCGGTTTG
ACTCACGGGGATTTCCAAGTCTCCACCCCATTGACGTCAATGGGAGTTTGTTTTGGCACCAAAATCAACG
GGACTTTCCAAAATGTCGTAACAACTCCGCCCCATTGACGCAAATGGGCGGTAGGCGTGTACGGTGGGAG
GTCTATATAAGCAGAGCTGGTTTAGTGAACCGTCAGATCCGCCACCGGTCGCCACCATGGACCTCGAGAT
GGACAAAGACTGCGAAATGAAGCGCACCACCCTGGATAGCCCTCTGGGCAAGCTGGAACTGTCTGGGTGC
GAACAGGGCCTGCACCGTATCATCTTCCTGGGCAAAGGAACATCTGCCGCCGACGCCGTGGAAGTGCCTG
CCCCAGCCGCCGTGCTGGGCGGACCAGAGCCACTGATGCAGGCCACCGCCTGGCTCAACGCCTACTTTCA
CCAGCCTGAGGCCATCGAGGAGTTCCCTGTGCCAGCCCTGCACCACCCAGTGTTCCAGCAGGAGAGCTTT
ACCCGCCAGGTGCTGTGGAAACTGCTGAAAGTGGTGAAGTTCGGAGAGGTCATCAGCTACAGCCACCTGG
CCGCCCTGGCCGGCAATCCCGCCGCCACCGCCGCCGTGAAAACCGCCCTGAGCGGAAATCCCGTGCCCAT
TCTGATCCCCTGCCACCGGGTGGTGCAGGGCGACCTGGACGTGGGGGGCTACGAGGGCGGGCTCGCCGTG
AAAGAGTGGCTGCTGGCCCACGAGGGCCACAGACTGGGCAAGCCTGGGCTGGGTGCTAGCGGAGCATCCG
CAGGAATGCTGAAACCAGAAATGATTGAAAAACTTAATGAGCAGATGAACCTGGAACTGTACTCTTCACT
GCTTTATCAGCAAATGAGCGCCTGGTGCAGCTATCATACCTTCGAAGGTGCTGCCGCGTTCCTGCGCCGT
CACGCCCAGGAAGAGATGACGCATATGCAGCGTCTGTTTGATTACCTGACTGATACCGGCAATTTACCGC
GTATTAATACCGTTGAATCTCCGTTTGCTGAATATTCCTCACTTGATGAATTATTCCAGGAAACCTATAA
ACACGAACAATTAATCACCCAGAAAATTAACGAACTGGCTCATGCTGCAATGACCAATCAGGACTACCCA
ACATTTAATTTCCTGCAATGGTATGTTTCTGAGCAGCATGAAGAAGAGAAACTGTTCAAATCGATTATTG
ATAAATTAAGCCTGGCAGGCAAAAGCGGCGAAGGTCTGTATTTTATCGACAAAGAACTCTCTACCCTCGA
CACACAAAACTAACGGCCGCATCGATAACACCGCAAATGCTTCTAGGGATCCACCGGATCTAGATAACTG
ATCATAATCAGCCATACCACATTTGTAGAGGTTTTACTTGCTTTAAAAAACCTCCCACACCTCCCCCTGA
ACCTGAAACATAAAATGAATGCAATTGTTGTTGTTAACTTGTTTATTGCAGCTTATAATGGTTACAAATA
AAGCAATAGCATCACAAATTTCACAAATAAAGCATTTTTTTCACTGCATTCTAGTTGTGGTTTGTCCAAA
CTCATCAATGTATCTTAACGCGTAAATTGTAAGCGTTAATATTTTGTTAAAATTCGCGTTAAATTTTTGT
TAAATCAGCTCATTTTTTAACCAATAGGCCGAAATCGGCAAAATCCCTTATAAATCAAAAGAATAGACCG
AGATAGGGT
[37 nt withheld, positions 2810-2846]
AAAGAACGTGGACTCCAACGTCAAAGG
[49 nt withheld, positions 2874-2922]
T
[91 nt withheld, positions 2924-3014]
G
[124 nt withheld, positions 3016-3139]
CAGGTGGCACTTTTCGGGGAAATGTGCGCGGAACCCCTATTTGTTTATTTTTCTAAATACATTCAAATAT
GTATCCGCTCATGAGACAATAACCCTGATAAATGCTTCAATAATATTGAAAAAGGAAGAGTCCTGAGGCG
GAAAGAACCAGCTGTGGAATGTGTGTCAGTTAGGGTGTGGAAAGTCCCCAGGCTCCCCAGCAGGCAGAAG
TATGCAAAGCATGCATCTCAATTAGTCAGCAACCAGGTGTGGAAAGTCCCCAGGCTCCCCAGCAGGCAGA
AGTATGCAAAGCATGCATCTCAATTAGTCAGCAACCATAGTCCCGCCCCTAACTCCGCCCATCCCGCCCC
TAACTCCGCCCAGTTCCGCCCATTCTCCGCCCCATGGCTGACTAATTTTTTTTATTTATGCAGAGGCCGA
GGCCGCCTCGGCCTCTGAGCTATTCCAGAAGTAGTGAGGAGGCTTTTTTGGAGGCCTAGGCTTTTGCAAA
GATCGATCAAGAGACAGGATGAGGATCGTTTCGCATGATTGAACAAGATGGATTGCACGCAGGTTCTCCG
GCCGCTTGGGTGGAGAGGCTATTCGGCTATGACTGGGCACAACAGACAATCGGCTGCTCTGATGCCGCCG
TGTTCCGGCTGTCAGCGCAGGGGCGCCCGGTTCTTTTTGTCAAGACCGACCTGTCCGGTGCCCTGAATGA
ACTGCAAGACGAGGCAGCGCGGCTATCGTGGCTGGCCACGACGGGCGTTCCTTGCGCAGCTGTGCTCGAC
GTTGTCACTGAAGCGGGAAGGGACTGGCTGCTATTGGGCGAAGTGCCGGGGCAGGATCTCCTGTCATCTC
ACCTTGCTCCTGCCGAGAAAGTATCCATCATGGCTGATGCAATGCGGCGGCTGCATACGCTTGATCCGGC
TACCTGCCCATTCGACCACCAAGCGAAACATCGCATCGAGCGAGCACGTACTCGGATGGAAGCCGGTCTT
GTCGATCAGGATGATCTGGACGAAGAGCATCAGGGGCTCGCGCCAGCCGAACTGTTCGCCAGGCTCAAGG
CGAGCATGCCCGACGGCGAGGATCTCGTCGTGACCCATGGCGATGCCTGCTTGCCGAATATCATGGTGGA
AAATGGCCGCTTTTCTGGATTCATCGACTGTGGCCGGCTGGGTGTGGCGGACCGCTATCAGGACATAGCG
TTGGCTACCCGTGATATTGCTGAAGAGCTTGGCGGCGAATGGGCTGACCGCTTCCTCGTGCTTTACGGTA
TCGCCGCTCCCGATTCGCAGCGCATCGCCTTCTATCGCCTTCTTGACGAGTTCTTCTGAGCGGGACTCTG
GGGTTCGAAATGACCGACCAAGCGACGCCCAACCTGCCATCACGAGATTTCGATTCCACCGCCGCCTTCT
ATGAAAGGTTGGGCTTCGGAATCGTTTTCCGGGACGCCGGCTGGATGATCCTCCAGCGCGGGGATCTCAT
GCTGGAGTTCTTCGCCCACCCTAGGGGGAGGCTAACTGAAACACGGAAGGAGACAATACCGGAAGGAACC
CGCGCTATGACGGCAATAAAAAGACAGAATAAAACGCACGGTGTTGGGTCGTTTGTTCATAAACGCGGGG
TTCGGTCCCAGGGCTGGCACTCTGTCGATACCCCACCGAGACCCCATTGGGGCCAATACGCCCGCGTTTC
TTCCTTTTCCCCACCCCACCCCCCAAGTTCGGGTGAAGGCCCAGGGCTCGCAGCCAACGTCGGGGCGGCA
GGCCCTGCCATAGCCTCAGGTTACTCATATATACTTTAGATTGATTTAAAACTTCATTTTTAATTTAAAA
GGATCTAGGTGAAGATCCTTTTTGATAATCTCATGACCAAAATCCCTTAACGTGAGTTTTCGTTCCACTG
AGCGTCAGACCCCGTAGAAAAGATCAAAG
Features (pLannotate 1.2.2; 14 found; start..end, strand, type, name):
      8..596     +  rep_origin     ori: high-copy-number ColE1/pMB1/pBR322/pUC origin of replication
    771..1074    +  enhancer       CMV enhancer: human cytomegalovirus immediate early enhancer
   1075..1278    +  promoter       CMV promoter: human cytomegalovirus (CMV) immediate early promoter
   1329..1874    +  CDS            SNAP-tag®: human O6-alkylguanine-DNA-alkyltransferase variant that forms covalent bonds with benzylguanine derivatives fast-reacting variant, optimized for mammalian expression
   1896..2390    +  CDS            ftnA: FTNA_ECOLI - Also known as ftn, gen-165, rsgA. Experimental evidence at protein level: Swiss-Prot protein existence level 1. Iron-storage protein. From Escherichia coli (strain K12).
   2449..2533    +  CDS            large T antigen (fragment): large T antigen from SV40 (simian virus 40)
   2556..2677    +  polyA_signal   SV40 poly(A) signal: SV40 polyadenylation signal
   2711..3139    -  rep_origin     f1 ori (sequence partly withheld): f1 bacteriophage origin of replication; arrow indicates direction of (+) strand synthesis
   3166..3270    +  promoter       AmpR promoter: bla
   3272..3629    +  promoter       SV40 promoter: SV40 enhancer and early promoter
   3664..4458    +  CDS            NeoR/KanR: aminoglycoside phosphotransferase from Tn5; aph(3')-II (or nptII); confers resistance to neomycin, kanamycin, and G418 (Geneticin®)
   4479..4631    +  CDS            ble (fragment): BLE_KLEPN - Experimental evidence at protein level: Swiss-Prot protein existence level 1. Binding protein with a strong affinity to the bleomycin family of antibiotics. Binds to CL990; an antimitotic-antibiotic compound. From Klebsiella pneumoniae.
   4690..4737    +  polyA_signal   HSV TK poly(A) signal: herpes simplex virus thymidine kinase polyadenylation signal (Cole and Stacy, 1985)
   4828..4844    -  polyA_signal   bGH poly(A) signal (fragment): bovine growth hormone polyadenylation signal
