[The description below was written by a language model from this plasmid's Addgene catalogue record and pLannotate feature annotations shown in this document.]
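Description:
pSNAP-FtnA is a 5,058 nt mammalian expression plasmid built on a Clontech-type backbone, derived from the PAtagRFP-actin plasmid. It replicates at high copy in E. coli from a ColE1/pUC-type origin and also carries an f1 phage origin. A single Tn5 aminoglycoside phosphotransferase gene (NeoR/KanR) serves both hosts. The bacterial bla (AmpR) promoter drives it for kanamycin selection in bacteria, and the adjacent SV40 enhancer/early promoter drives it for G418 selection in mammalian cells, with an HSV TK polyadenylation signal downstream. The feature table also flags short fragments matching a ble gene, SV40 large T antigen and a bGH poly(A) signal. These look like backbone remnants rather than functional elements.

The payload is a fusion of the fast-reacting SNAPf-tag to the N-terminus of FtnA, the iron-storage ferritin of Escherichia coli K12. It is expressed from the human cytomegalovirus immediate early enhancer and promoter and terminated by the SV40 poly(A) signal. The two coding regions are annotated in the same orientation with a short gap between them, consistent with a linker. The restriction sites used for cloning are not recorded. The SNAP-tag is an O6-alkylguanine-DNA-alkyltransferase variant that bonds covalently to benzylguanine derivatives, so each fusion protein can be labelled with a synthetic fluorophore.

The stated purpose is mammalian expression of SNAP-FtnA, and the associated publication describes a set of homo-oligomeric standards for accurate protein counting. Ferritins assemble into multi-subunit cages, so this construct presumably serves as one such standard, a complex of defined stoichiometry for calibrating fluorescence-based counts of molecules. The record itself does not give the subunit number or the imaging method.
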