Addgene plasmid #98282: pSNAP-FtnA
Purpose: mammalian expression of SNAP-FtnA
Depositing lab: Mike Heilemann. Depositing organization: Goethe-Universitaet Frankfurt am Main. Publication: A set of homo-oligomeric standards allows accurate protein counting. Finan K, Raulf A, Heilemann M. Angew Chem Int Ed Engl. 2015 Oct 5;54(41):12049-52. doi: 10.1002/anie.201505664. Epub 2015 Aug 20. PubMed 26289028.
Backbone
  Vector backbone: plasmid PAtagRFP-actin (Verkhusha lab/Addgene)
  Backbone manufacturer: Clontech
  Vector type: Mammalian Expression
  Selectable markers: Neomycin (select with G418)
Growth in bacteria
  Bacterial resistance: Kanamycin, 50 μg/mL
  Growth temperature: 37°C
  Growth strain: DH5alpha
  Copy number: High Copy
Gene/Insert
  Gene/Insert name: FtnA (alt name: ferritin)
  Promoter: CMV
  Tag / fusion protein: SNAPf-tag (N terminal on insert)
  Cloning method: Restriction Enzyme; 5′ cloning site unknown (unknown if destroyed); 3′ cloning site unknown (unknown if destroyed)
  Sequencing primers: 5′ CMV-F
Terms and licenses: Academic/Nonprofit Terms; Industry Terms: Not Available to Industry
How to cite: pSNAP-FtnA was a gift from Mike Heilemann (Addgene plasmid # 98282 ; http://n2t.net/addgene:98282 ; RRID:Addgene_98282)
